>Addgene plasmid #205558 | pFH3.2_mTagBFP2-MS2x12 | addgene full sequence | sequence record 408784 | Addgene NGS Result
GACGGATCGGGAGATCTCCCGATCCCCTATGGTGCACTCTCAGTACAATCTGCTCTGATGCCGCATAGTT
AAGCCAGTATCTGCTCCCTGCTTGTGTGTTGGAGGTCGCTGAGTAGTGCGCGAGCAAAATTTAAGCTACA
ACAAGGCAAGGCTTGACCGACAATTGCATGAAGAATCTGCTTAGGGTTAGGCGTTTTGCGCTGCTTCGCG
ATGTACGGGCCAGATATACGCGTTGACATTGATTATTGACTAGTTATTAATAGTAATCAATTACGGGGTC
ATTAGTTCATAGCCCATATATGGAGTTCCGCGTTACATAACTTACGGTAAATGGCCCGCCTGGCTGACCG
CCCAACGACCCCCGCCCATTGACGTCAATAATGACGTATGTTCCCATAGTAACGCCAATAGGGACTTTCC
ATTGACGTCAATGGGTGGAGTATTTACGGTAAACTGCCCACTTGGCAGTACATCAAGTGTATCATATGCC
AAGTACGCCCCCTATTGACGTCAATGACGGTAAATGGCCCGCCTGGCATTATGCCCAGTACATGACCTTA
TGGGACTTTCCTACTTGGCAGTACATCTACGTATTAGTCATCGCTATTACCATGGTGATGCGGTTTTGGC
AGTACATCAATGGGCGTGGATAGCGGTTTGACTCACGGGGATTTCCAAGTCTCCACCCCATTGACGTCAA
TGGGAGTTTGTTTTGGCACCAAAATCAACGGGACTTTCCAAAATGTCGTAACAACTCCGCCCCATTGACG
CAAATGGGCGGTAGGCGTGTACGGTGGGAGGTCTATATAAGCAGAGCTCTCTGGCTAACTAGAGAACCCA
CTGCTTACTGGCTTATCGAAATTAATACGACTCACTATAGGGAGACCCAAGCTGGCTAGCGTTTAAACTT
AAGCTTGGTACCGCCACCATGGTGTCTAAGGGCGAAGAGCTGATTAAGGAGAACATGCACATGAAGCTGT
ACATGGAGGGCACCGTGGACAACCATCACTTCAAGTGCACATCCGAGGGCGAAGGCAAGCCCTACGAGGG
CACCCAGACCATGAGAATCAAGGTGGTCGAGGGCGGCCCTCTCCCCTTCGCCTTCGACATCCTGGCTACT
AGCTTCCTCTACGGCAGCAAGACCTTCATCAACCACACCCAGGGCATCCCCGACTTCTTCAAGCAGTCCT
TCCCTGAGGGCTTCACATGGGAGAGAGTCACCACATACGAGGACGGGGGCGTGCTGACCGCTACCCAGGA
CACCAGCCTCCAGGACGGCTGCCTCATCTACAACGTCAAGATCAGAGGGGTGAACTTCACATCCAACGGC
CCTGTGATGCAGAAGAAAACACTCGGCTGGGAGGCCTTCACCGAAACGCTGTACCCCGCTGACGGCGGCC
TGGAAGGCAGAAACGACATGGCCCTGAAGCTCGTGGGCGGGAGCCATCTGATCGCAAACGCCAAGACCAC
ATATAGATCCAAGAAACCCGCTAAGAACCTCAAGATGCCTGGCGTCTACTATGTGGACTACAGACTGGAA
AGAATCAAGGAGGCCAACAACGAAACCTACGTCGAGCAGCACGAGGTGGCAGTGGCCAGATACTGCGACC
TCCCTAGCAAACTGGGGCACAAGCTTAATTAGAAGCAGTGGTATCAACGCAGAGTTCGTCGGCAGCGTCG
GCGCGCCATTTAAATGCGGCCGCCCGAGCCCACGAGACACTCTGCGTTGATACCACTGCTTCAGAGTAGT
TGAATGAGCCACGGATCCACGGGTGGAGGATCACCCCACCCGACACTTCACAATCAAGGGGTACAATACA
CAAGGGTGGAGGAACACCCCACCCTCCAGACACATTACACAGAAATCCAATCAAACAGAAGCACCATCAG
GGCTTCTGCTACCAAATTTATCTCAAAAAACTACAACAAGGAATCACCATCAGGGATTCCCTGTGCAATA
TACGTCAAACGAGGGCCACGACGGGAGGACGATCACGCCTCCCGAATATCGGCATGTCTGGCTTTCGAAT
TCAGTGCGTGGAGCATCAGCCCACGCAGCCAATCAGAGTCGAATACAAGTCGACTTTCGCGAAGAGCATC
AGCCTTCGCGCCATTCTTACACAAACCACACTCTCCCCTACAGGAACAGCATCAGCGTTCCTGCCCAGTA
CCCAACTCAAGAAAATTTATGTCCCCATGCAGCATCAGCGCATGGGCCCCAAGAATACATCCCCAACAAA
ATCACATCCGAGCACCAACAGGGCTCGGAGTGTTGTTTCTTGTCCAACTGGACAAACCCTCCATGGACCA
TCAGGCCATGGACTCTCACCAACAAGACAAAAACTACTCTTCTCGAAGCAGCATCAGCGCTTCGAATCTA
GAGGGCCCGTTTAAACCCGCTGATCAGCCTCGACTGTGCCTTCTAGTTGCCAGCCATCTGTTGTTTGCCC
CTCCCCCGTGCCTTCCTTGACCCTGGAAGGTGCCACTCCCACTGTCCTTTCCTAATAAAATGAGGAAATT
GCATCGCATTGTCTGAGTAGGTGTCATTCTATTCTGGGGGGTGGGGTGGGGCAGGACAGCAAGGGGGAGG
ATTGGGAAGACAATAGCAGGCATGCTGGGGATGCGGTGGGCTCTATGGCTTCTGAGGCGGAAAGAACCAG
CTGGGGCTCTAGGGGGTATCCCC
[124 nt withheld, positions 2684-2807]
C
[91 nt withheld, positions 2809-2899]
A
[49 nt withheld, positions 2901-2949]
CCTTTGACGTTGGAGTCCACGTTCTTT
[37 nt withheld, positions 2977-3013]
ACCCTATCTCGGTCTATTCTTTTGATTTATAAGGGATTTTGCCGATTTCGGCCTATTGGTTAAAAAATGA
GCTGATTTAACAAAAATTTAACGCGAATTAATTCTGTGGAATGTGTGTCAGTTAGGGTGTGGAAAGTCCC
CAGGCTCCCCAGCAGGCAGAAGTATGCAAAGCATGCATCTCAATTAGTCAGCAACCAGGTGTGGAAAGTC
CCCAGGCTCCCCAGCAGGCAGAAGTATGCAAAGCATGCATCTCAATTAGTCAGCAACCATAGTCCCGCCC
CTAACTCCGCCCATCCCGCCCCTAACTCCGCCCAGTTCCGCCCATTCTCCGCCCCATGGCTGACTAATTT
TTTTTATTTATGCAGAGGCCGAGGCCGCCTCTGCCTCTGAGCTATTCCAGAAGTAGTGAGGAGGCTTTTT
TGGAGGCCTAGGCTTTTGCAAAAAGCTCCCGGGAGCTTGTATATCCATTTTCGGATCTGATCAAGAGACA
GGATGAGGATCGTTTCGCATGATTGAACAAGATGGATTGCACGCAGGTTCTCCGGCCGCTTGGGTGGAGA
GGCTATTCGGCTATGACTGGGCACAACAGACAATCGGCTGCTCTGATGCCGCCGTGTTCCGGCTGTCAGC
GCAGGGGCGCCCGGTTCTTTTTGTCAAGACCGACCTGTCCGGTGCCCTGAATGAACTGCAGGACGAGGCA
GCGCGGCTATCGTGGCTGGCCACGACGGGCGTTCCTTGCGCAGCTGTGCTCGACGTTGTCACTGAAGCGG
GAAGGGACTGGCTGCTATTGGGCGAAGTGCCGGGGCAGGATCTCCTGTCATCTCACCTTGCTCCTGCCGA
GAAAGTATCCATCATGGCTGATGCAATGCGGCGGCTGCATACGCTTGATCCGGCTACCTGCCCATTCGAC
CACCAAGCGAAACATCGCATCGAGCGAGCACGTACTCGGATGGAAGCCGGTCTTGTCGATCAGGATGATC
TGGACGAAGAGCATCAGGGGCTCGCGCCAGCCGAACTGTTCGCCAGGCTCAAGGCGCGCATGCCCGACGG
CGAGGATCTCGTCGTGACCCATGGCGATGCCTGCTTGCCGAATATCATGGTGGAAAATGGCCGCTTTTCT
GGATTCATCGACTGTGGCCGGCTGGGTGTGGCGGACCGCTATCAGGACATAGCGTTGGCTACCCGTGATA
TTGCTGAAGAGCTTGGCGGCGAATGGGCTGACCGCTTCCTCGTGCTTTACGGTATCGCCGCTCCCGATTC
GCAGCGCATCGCCTTCTATCGCCTTCTTGACGAGTTCTTCTGAGCGGGACTCTGGGGTTCGAAATGACCG
ACCAAGCGACGCCCAACCTGCCATCACGAGATTTCGATTCCACCGCCGCCTTCTATGAAAGGTTGGGCTT
CGGAATCGTTTTCCGGGACGCCGGCTGGATGATCCTCCAGCGCGGGGATCTCATGCTGGAGTTCTTCGCC
CACCCCAACTTGTTTATTGCAGCTTATAATGGTTACAAATAAAGCAATAGCATCACAAATTTCACAAATA
AAGCATTTTTTTCACTGCATTCTAGTTGTGGTTTGTCCAAACTCATCAATGTATCTTATCATGTCTGTAT
ACCGTCGACCTCTAGCTAGAGCTTGGCGTAATCATGGTCATAGCTGTTTCCTGTGTGAAATTGTTATCCG
CTCACAATTCCACACAACATACGAGCCGGAAGCATAAAGTGTAAAGCCTGGGGTGCCTAATGAGTGAGCT
AACTCACATTAATTGCGTTGCGCTCACTGCCCGCTTTCCAGTCGGGAAACCTGTCGTGCCAGCTGCATTA
ATGAATCGGCCAACGCGCGGGGAGAGGCGGTTTGCGTATTGGGCGCTCTTCCGCTTCCTCGCTCACTGAC
TCGCTGCGCTCGGTCGTTCGGCTGCGGCGAGCGGTATCAGCTCACTCAAAGGCGGTAATACGGTTATCCA
CAGAATCAGGGGATAACGCAGGAAAGAACATGTGAGCAAAAGGCCAGCAAAAGGCCAGGAACCGTAAAAA
GGCCGCGTTGCTGGCGTTTTTCCATAGGCTCCGCCCCCCTGACGAGCATCACAAAAATCGACGCTCAAGT
CAGAGGTGGCGAAACCCGACAGGACTATAAAGATACCAGGCGTTTCCCCCTGGAAGCTCCCTCGTGCGCT
CTCCTGTTCCGACCCTGCCGCTTACCGGATACCTGTCCGCCTTTCTCCCTTCGGGAAGCGTGGCGCTTTC
TCATAGCTCACGCTGTAGGTATCTCAGTTCGGTGTAGGTCGTTCGCTCCAAGCTGGGCTGTGTGCACGAA
CCCCCCGTTCAGCCCGACCGCTGCGCCTTATCCGGTAACTATCGTCTTGAGTCCAACCCGGTAAGACACG
ACTTATCGCCACTGGCAGCAGCCACTGGTAACAGGATTAGCAGAGCGAGGTATGTAGGCGGTGCTACAGA
GTTCTTGAAGTGGTGGCCTAACTACGGCTACACTAGAAGAACAGTATTTGGTATCTGCGCTCTGCTGAAG
CCAGTTACCTTCGGAAAAAGAGTTGGTAGCTCTTGATCCGGCAAACAAACCACCGCTGGTAGCGGTGGTT
TTTTTGTTTGCAAGCAGCAGATTACGCGCAGAAAAAAAGGATCTCAAGAAGATCCTTTGATCTTTTCTAC
GGGGTCTGACGCTCAGTGGAACGAAAACTCACGTTAAGGGATTTTGGTCATGAGATTATCAAAAAGGATC
TTCACCTAGATCCTTTTAAATTAAAAATGAAGTTTTAAATCAATCTAAAGTATATATGAGTAAACTTGGT
CTGACAGTTACCAATGCTTAATCAGTGAGGCACCTATCTCAGCGATCTGTCTATTTCGTTCATCCATAGT
TGCCTGACTCCCCGTCGTGTAGATAACTACGATACGGGAGGGCTTACCATCTGGCCCCAGTGCTGCAATG
ATACCGCGAGACCCACGCTCACCGGCTCCAGATTTATCAGCAATAAACCAGCCAGCCGGAAGGGCCGAGC
GCAGAAGTGGTCCTGCAACTTTATCCGCCTCCATCCAGTCTATTAATTGTTGCCGGGAAGCTAGAGTAAG
TAGTTCGCCAGTTAATAGTTTGCGCAACGTTGTTGCCATTGCTACAGGCATCGTGGTGTCACGCTCGTCG
TTTGGTATGGCTTCATTCAGCTCCGGTTCCCAACGATCAAGGCGAGTTACATGATCCCCCATGTTGTGCA
AAAAAGCGGTTAGCTCCTTCGGTCCTCCGATCGTTGTCAGAAGTAAGTTGGCCGCAGTGTTATCACTCAT
GGTTATGGCAGCACTGCATAATTCTCTTACTGTCATGCCATCCGTAAGATGCTTTTCTGTGACTGGTGAG
TACTCAACCAAGTCATTCTGAGAATAGTGTATGCGGCGACCGAGTTGCTCTTGCCCGGCGTCAATACGGG
ATAATACCGCGCCACATAGCAGAACTTTAAAAGTGCTCATCATTGGAAAACGTTCTTCGGGGCGAAAACT
CTCAAGGATCTTACCGCTGTTGAGATCCAGTTCGATGTAACCCACTCGTGCACCCAACTGATCTTCAGCA
TCTTTTACTTTCACCAGCGTTTCTGGGTGAGCAAAAACAGGAAGGCAAAATGCCGCAAAAAAGGGAATAA
GGGCGACACGGAAATGTTGAATACTCATACTCTTCCTTTTTCAATATTATTGAAGCATTTATCAGGGTTA
TTGTCTCATGAGCGGATACATATTTGAATGTATTTAGAAAAATAAACAAATAGGGGTTCCGCGCACATTT
CCCCGAAAAGTGCCACCTGACGTC
Features (pLannotate 1.2.2; 20 found; start..end, strand, type, name):
     28..80      -  misc_feature   bom (fragment): basis of mobility region from pBR322
    235..614     +  enhancer       CMV enhancer: human cytomegalovirus immediate early enhancer
    615..818     +  promoter       CMV promoter: human cytomegalovirus (CMV) immediate early promoter
    814..847     +  LTR            5' LTR (truncated) (fragment): truncated 5' long terminal repeat (LTR) from HIV-1
    863..881     +  promoter       T7 promoter: promoter for bacteriophage T7 RNA polymerase
    929..1639    +  CDS            mTagBFP2: mTagBFP2 is a basic (constitutively fluorescent) blue fluorescent protein published in 2011, derived from Entacmaea quadricolor. It is reported to be a very rapidly-maturing monomer with very low acid sensitivity.
   2414..2638    +  polyA_signal   bGH poly(A) signal: bovine growth hormone polyadenylation signal
   2642..2663    +  promoter       SV40 promoter (fragment): SV40 enhancer and early promoter
   2684..3112    +  rep_origin     f1 ori (sequence partly withheld): f1 bacteriophage origin of replication; arrow indicates direction of (+) strand synthesis
   3126..3455    +  promoter       SV40 promoter: SV40 enhancer and early promoter
   3522..4313    +  CDS            neo: KKA2_KLEPN - Also known as kan, nptII. Experimental evidence at protein level: Swiss-Prot protein existence level 1. Resistance to kanamycin, neomycin, paromomycin, ribostamycin, butirosin and gentamicin B. From Klebsiella pneumoniae.
   4337..4495    +  CDS            ble (fragment): BLE_KLEPN - Experimental evidence at protein level: Swiss-Prot protein existence level 1. Binding protein with a strong affinity to the bleomycin family of antibiotics. Binds to CL990; an antimitotic-antibiotic compound. From Klebsiella pneumoniae.
   4490..4611    +  polyA_signal   SV40 poly(A) signal: SV40 polyadenylation signal
   4684..4700    -  protein_bind   lac operator: The lac repressor binds to the lac operator to inhibit transcription in E. coli. This inhibition can be relieved by adding lactose or isopropyl-β-D-thiogalactopyranoside (IPTG). lac repressor encoded by lacI
   4708..4738    -  promoter       lac promoter: promoter for the E. coli lac operon
   4753..4774    -  protein_bind   CAP binding site: CAP binding activates transcription in the presence of cAMP. E. coli catabolite activator protein
   4787..4879    -  CDS            lacI (fragment): lac repressor; lacI; The lac repressor binds to the lac operator to inhibit transcription in E. coli. This inhibition can be relieved by adding lactose or isopropyl-β-D-thiogalactopyranoside (IPTG).
   5062..5650    -  rep_origin     ori: high-copy-number ColE1/pMB1/pBR322/pUC origin of replication
   5821..6681    -  CDS            AmpR: β-lactamase; bla; confers resistance to ampicillin, carbenicillin, and related antibiotics
   6682..6786    -  promoter       AmpR promoter: bla
