[The description below was written by a language model from this plasmid's Addgene catalogue record and pLannotate feature annotations shown in this document.]
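Description:
pFH3.2_mTagBFP2-MS2x12 is a mammalian expression plasmid built on the pcDNA3.1 backbone. It produces an mRNA that encodes the blue fluorescent protein mTagBFP2 and carries an RNA "export tag" of twelve tandem MS2 stem-loop aptamers. The human CMV immediate-early enhancer and promoter drive transcription, and a bovine growth hormone polyadenylation signal terminates it. A T7 promoter upstream of the coding sequence comes from the backbone. The annotation places the mTagBFP2 open reading frame directly downstream of these promoters and leaves a gap of several hundred unannotated bases before the bGH poly(A) signal. This position fits the MS2x12 array lying in the 3′ untranslated region, although the feature table does not label the repeats. MS2 stem-loops are bound by the bacteriophage MS2 coat protein, so the tagged transcript can be recognised by proteins fused to that coat protein. The associated work concerns engineered RNA export from living cells, and this construct supplies a fluorescently traceable cargo RNA for it.

In E. coli the plasmid is maintained through a high-copy ColE1/pUC-type origin and the β-lactamase gene for ampicillin selection. The use of a recombination-deficient "stable" strain is in keeping with the repetitive aptamer array. An f1 origin is also present. The backbone retains an SV40 promoter–neomycin phosphotransferase cassette with an SV40 poly(A) signal, which could in principle allow G418 selection in mammalian cells. The catalogue entry, however, lists only mTagBFP2 fluorescence as the marker. Short fragment hits to an HIV-1 LTR, ble, lacI and bom appear to be annotation remnants rather than functional elements.
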