Addgene plasmid #205558: pFH3.2_mTagBFP2-MS2x12
Purpose: Express mTagBFP2-MS2x12 (export tag consisting of 12 tandem repeats of MS2 stem-loop aptamer)
Depositing lab: Michael Elowitz. Publication: Engineering RNA export for measurement and manipulation of living cells. Horns F, Martinez JA, Fan C, Haque M, Linton JM, Tobin V, Santat L, Maggiolo AO, Bjorkman PJ, Lois C, Elowitz MB. Cell. 2023 Jul 10:S0092-8674(23)00689-X. doi: 10.1016/j.cell.2023.06.013. PubMed 37437570.
Backbone
  Vector backbone: pcDNA3.1
  Vector type: Mammalian Expression
  Selectable markers: mTagBFP2
Growth in bacteria
  Bacterial resistance: Ampicillin, 100 μg/mL
  Growth temperature: 37°C
  Growth strain: NEB Stable
  Copy number: High Copy
Gene/Insert
  Gene/Insert name: mTagBFP2
  Species: Synthetic
  Mutation: WT
  Promoter: CMV
  Cloning method: Restriction Enzyme; 5′ cloning site unknown (unknown if destroyed); 3′ cloning site unknown (unknown if destroyed)
Terms and licenses: Academic/Nonprofit Terms; Industry Terms: Not Available to Industry
How to cite: pFH3.2_mTagBFP2-MS2x12 was a gift from Michael Elowitz (Addgene plasmid # 205558 ; http://n2t.net/addgene:205558 ; RRID:Addgene_205558)
